>Addgene plasmid #111497 | Kv7.4 (1-645, Δ368-523)/S536D/L540D/HA tag/pcDNA3.1 | addgene full sequence | sequence record 215153 | Addgene NGS Result
GACGGATCGGGAGATCTCCCGATCCCCTATGGTGCACTCTCAGTACAATCTGCTCTGATGCCGCATAGTT
AAGCCAGTATCTGCTCCCTGCTTGTGTGTTGGAGGTCGCTGAGTAGTGCGCGAGCAAAATTTAAGCTACA
ACAAGGCAAGGCTTGACCGACAATTGCATGAAGAATCTGCTTAGGGTTAGGCGTTTTGCGCTGCTTCGCG
ATGTACGGGCCAGATATACGCGTTGACATTGATTATTGACTAGTTATTAATAGTAATCAATTACGGGGTC
ATTAGTTCATAGCCCATATATGGAGTTCCGCGTTACATAACTTACGGTAAATGGCCCGCCTGGCTGACCG
CCCAACGACCCCCGCCCATTGACGTCAATAATGACGTATGTTCCCATAGTAACGCCAATAGGGACTTTCC
ATTGACGTCAATGGGTGGAGTATTTACGGTAAACTGCCCACTTGGCAGTACATCAAGTGTATCATATGCC
AAGTACGCCCCCTATTGACGTCAATGACGGTAAATGGCCCGCCTGGCATTATGCCCAGTACATGACCTTA
TGGGACTTTCCTACTTGGCAGTACATCTACGTATTAGTCATCGCTATTACCATGGTGATGCGGTTTTGGC
AGTACATCAATGGGCGTGGATAGCGGTTTGACTCACGGGGATTTCCAAGTCTCCACCCCATTGACGTCAA
TGGGAGTTTGTTTTGGCACCAAAATCAACGGGACTTTCCAAAATGTCGTAACAACTCCGCCCCATTGACG
CAAATGGGCGGTAGGCGTGTACGGTGGGAGGTCTATATAAGCAGAGCTCTCTGGCTAACTAGAGAACCCA
CTGCTTACTGGCTTATCGAAATTAATACGACTCACTATAGGGAGACCCAAGCTTGGTACCGAGCTCGGAT
CCTTGGGTACTTCCAATCCATTTGATGTATCCATATGATGTTCCAGATTATGCTGCCGAGGCCCCCCCGC
GCCGCCTCGGCCTGGGTCCCCCGCCCGGGGACGCCCCCCGCGCGGAGCTAGTGGCGCTCACGGCCGTGCA
GAGCGAACAGGGCGAGGCGGGCGGGGGCGGCTCCCCGCGCCGCCTCGGCCTCCTGGGCAGCCCCCTGCCG
CCGGGCGCGCCCCTCCCTGGGCCGGGCTCCGGCTCGGGCTCCGCCTGCGGCCAGCGCTCCTCGGCCGCGC
ACAAGCGCTACCGCCGCCTGCAGAACTGGGTCTACAACGTGCTGGAGCGGCCCCGCGGCTGGGCCTTCGT
CTACCACGTCTTCATATTTTTGCTGGTCTTCAGCTGTCTGGTGCTGTCTGTGCTGTCCACTATCCAGGAG
CACCAGGAACTTGCCAACGAGTGTCTCCTCATCTTGGAATTCGTGATGATCGTGGTTTTCGGCTTGGAGT
ACATCGTCCGGGTCTGGTCCGCCGGATGCTGCTGCCGCTACCGAGGATGGCAGGGTCGCTTCCGCTTTGC
CAGAAAGCCCTTCTGTGTCATCGACTTCATCGTGTTCGTGGCCTCGGTGGCCGTCATCGCCGCGGGTACC
CAGGGCAACATCTTCGCCACGTCCGCGCTGCGCAGCATGCGCTTCCTGCAGATCCTGCGCATGGTGCGCA
TGGACCGCCGCGGCGGCACCTGGAAGCTGCTGGGCTCAGTGGTCTACGCGCATAGCAAGGAGCTGATCAC
CGCCTGGTACATCGGGTTCCTGGTGCTCATCTTCGCCTCCTTCCTGGTCTACCTGGCCGAGAAGGACGCC
AACTCCGACTTCTCCTCCTACGCCGACTCGCTCTGGTGGGGGACGATTACATTGACAACCATCGGCTATG
GTGACAAGACACCGCACACATGGCTGGGCAGGGTCCTGGCTGCTGGCTTCGCCTTACTGGGCATCTCTTT
CTTTGCCCTGCCTGCCGGCATCCTAGGCTCCGGCTTTGCCCTGAAGGTCCAGGAGCAGCACCGGCAGAAG
CACTTCGAGAAGCGGAGGATGCCGGCAGCCAACCTCATCCAGGCTGCCTGGCGCCTGTACTCCACCGATA
TGAGCCGGGCCTACCTGACAGCCACCTGGTACAAGCTTGACGACATCATGCCTGCTGTGAAGACAGTCAT
CCGCGACATCAGGATTGACAAGTTCCTGGTGGCCAAAAGGAAATTCAAGGAGACACTGCGACCGTACGAC
GTGAAGGACGTCATTGAGCAGTACTCAGCAGGCCACCTGGACATGCTGGGCCGGATCAAGAGCCTGCAAA
CTCGGGTGGACCAAATTGTGGGTCGGGGGCCCGGGGACAGGAAGGCCCGGGAGAAGGGCGACAAGGGGCC
CTCCGACGCGGAGGTGGTGGATGAAATCAGCATGATGGGACGCGTGGTCAAGGTGGAGAAGCAGGTGCAG
TCCATCGAGCACAAGCTGGACCTGCTGTTGGGCTTCTATTCGCGCGCCCTGCGCTAAGGCAAATTGGGAT
TAATTAATCTCGAAAACCTGTACTTCCAATCCGTGAGCAAGGGCGAGGAGCTGTTCACCGGGGTGGTGCC
CATCCTGGTCGAGCTGGACGGCGACGTAAACGGCCACAAGTTCAGCGTGTCCGGCGAGGGCGAGGGCGAT
GCCACCTACGGCAAGCTGACCCTGAAGTTCATCTGCACCACCGGCAAGCTGCCCGTGCCCTGGCCCACCC
TCGTGACCACCCTGACCTACGGCGTGCAGTGCTTCAGCCGCTACCCCGACCACATGAAGCAGCACGACTT
CTTCAAGTCCGCCATGCCCGAAGGCTACGTCCAGGAGCGCACCATCTTCTTCAAGGACGACGGCAACTAC
AAGACCCGCGCCGAGGTGAAGTTCGAGGGCGACACCCTGGTGAACCGCATCGAGCTGAAGGGCATCGACT
TCAAGGAGGACGGCAACATCCTGGGGCACAAGCTGGAGTACAACTACAACAGCCACAACGTCTATATCAT
GGCCGACAAGCAGAAGAACGGCATCAAGGTGAACTTCAAGATCCGCCACAACATCGAGGACGGCAGCGTG
CAGCTCGCCGACCACTACCAGCAGAACACCCCCATCGGCGACGGCCCCGTGCTGCTGCCCGACAACCACT
ACCTGAGCACCCAGTCCGCCCTGAGCAAAGACCCCAACGAGAAGCGCGATCACATGGTCCTGCTGGAGTT
CGTGACCGCCGCCGGGATCACTCTCGGCATGGACGAGCTGTACAAGCATCACCATCACCATCACCATCAC
TAAGGATCCTGCAGATATCCATCACACTGGCGGCCGCTCGAGCATGCATCTAGAGGGCCCTATTCTATAG
TGTCACCTAAATGCTAGAGCTCGCTGATCAGCCTCGACTGTGCCTTCTAGTTGCCAGCCATCTGTTGTTT
GCCCCTCCCCCGTGCCTTCCTTGACCCTGGAAGGTGCCACTCCCACTGTCCTTTCCTAATAAAATGAGGA
AATTGCATCGCATTGTCTGAGTAGGTGTCATTCTATTCTGGGGGGTGGGGTGGGGCAGGACAGCAAGGGG
GAGGATTGGGAAGACAATAGCAGGCATGCTGGGGATGCGGTGGGCTCTATGGCTTCTGAGGCGGAAAGAA
CCAGCTGGGGCTCTAGGGGGTATCCCC
[124 nt withheld, positions 3598-3721]
C
[91 nt withheld, positions 3723-3813]
A
[49 nt withheld, positions 3815-3863]
CCTTTGACGTTGGAGTCCACGTTCTTT
[37 nt withheld, positions 3891-3927]
ACCCTATCTCGGTCTATTCTTTTGATTTATAAGGGATTTTGCCGATTTCGGCCTATTGGTTAAAAAATGA
GCTGATTTAACAAAAATTTAACGCGAATTAATTCTGTGGAATGTGTGTCAGTTAGGGTGTGGAAAGTCCC
CAGGCTCCCCAGCAGGCAGAAGTATGCAAAGCATGCATCTCAATTAGTCAGCAACCAGGTGTGGAAAGTC
CCCAGGCTCCCCAGCAGGCAGAAGTATGCAAAGCATGCATCTCAATTAGTCAGCAACCATAGTCCCGCCC
CTAACTCCGCCCATCCCGCCCCTAACTCCGCCCAGTTCCGCCCATTCTCCGCCCCATGGCTGACTAATTT
TTTTTATTTATGCAGAGGCCGAGGCCGCCTCTGCCTCTGAGCTATTCCAGAAGTAGTGAGGAGGCTTTTT
TGGAGGCCTAGGCTTTTGCAAAAAGCTCCCGGGAGCTTGTATATCCATTTTCGGATCTGATCAAGAGACA
GGATGAGGATCGTTTCGCATGATTGAACAAGATGGATTGCACGCAGGTTCTCCGGCCGCTTGGGTGGAGA
GGCTATTCGGCTATGACTGGGCACAACAGACAATCGGCTGCTCTGATGCCGCCGTGTTCCGGCTGTCAGC
GCAGGGGCGCCCGGTTCTTTTTGTCAAGACCGACCTGTCCGGTGCCCTGAATGAACTGCAGGACGAGGCA
GCGCGGCTATCGTGGCTGGCCACGACGGGCGTTCCTTGCGCAGCTGTGCTCGACGTTGTCACTGAAGCGG
GAAGGGACTGGCTGCTATTGGGCGAAGTGCCGGGGCAGGATCTCCTGTCATCTCACCTTGCTCCTGCCGA
GAAAGTATCCATCATGGCTGATGCAATGCGGCGGCTGCATACGCTTGATCCGGCTACCTGCCCATTCGAC
CACCAAGCGAAACATCGCATCGAGCGAGCACGTACTCGGATGGAAGCCGGTCTTGTCGATCAGGATGATC
TGGACGAAGAGCATCAGGGGCTCGCGCCAGCCGAACTGTTCGCCAGGCTCAAGGCGCGCATGCCCGACGG
CGAGGATCTCGTCGTGACCCATGGCGATGCCTGCTTGCCGAATATCATGGTGGAAAATGGCCGCTTTTCT
GGATTCATCGACTGTGGCCGGCTGGGTGTGGCGGACCGCTATCAGGACATAGCGTTGGCTACCCGTGATA
TTGCTGAAGAGCTTGGCGGCGAATGGGCTGACCGCTTCCTCGTGCTTTACGGTATCGCCGCTCCCGATTC
GCAGCGCATCGCCTTCTATCGCCTTCTTGACGAGTTCTTCTGAGCGGGACTCTGGGGTTCGAAATGACCG
ACCAAGCGACGCCCAACCTGCCATCACGAGATTTCGATTCCACCGCCGCCTTCTATGAAAGGTTGGGCTT
CGGAATCGTTTTCCGGGACGCCGGCTGGATGATCCTCCAGCGCGGGGATCTCATGCTGGAGTTCTTCGCC
CACCCCAACTTGTTTATTGCAGCTTATAATGGTTACAAATAAAGCAATAGCATCACAAATTTCACAAATA
AAGCATTTTTTTCACTGCATTCTAGTTGTGGTTTGTCCAAACTCATCAATGTATCTTATCATGTCTGTAT
ACCGTCGACCTCTAGCTAGAGCTTGGCGTAATCATGGTCATAGCTGTTTCCTGTGTGAAATTGTTATCCG
CTCACAATTCCACACAACATACGAGCCGGAAGCATAAAGTGTAAAGCCTGGGGTGCCTAATGAGTGAGCT
AACTCACATTAATTGCGTTGCGCTCACTGCCCGCTTTCCAGTCGGGAAACCTGTCGTGCCAGCTGCATTA
ATGAATCGGCCAACGCGCGGGGAGAGGCGGTTTGCGTATTGGGCGCTCTTCCGCTTCCTCGCTCACTGAC
TCGCTGCGCTCGGTCGTTCGGCTGCGGCGAGCGGTATCAGCTCACTCAAAGGCGGTAATACGGTTATCCA
CAGAATCAGGGGATAACGCAGGAAAGAACATGTGAGCAAAAGGCCAGCAAAAGGCCAGGAACCGTAAAAA
GGCCGCGTTGCTGGCGTTTTTCCATAGGCTCCGCCCCCCTGACGAGCATCACAAAAATCGACGCTCAAGT
CAGAGGTGGCGAAACCCGACAGGACTATAAAGATACCAGGCGTTTCCCCCTGGAAGCTCCCTCGTGCGCT
CTCCTGTTCCGACCCTGCCGCTTACCGGATACCTGTCCGCCTTTCTCCCTTCGGGAAGCGTGGCGCTTTC
TCATAGCTCACGCTGTAGGTATCTCAGTTCGGTGTAGGTCGTTCGCTCCAAGCTGGGCTGTGTGCACGAA
CCCCCCGTTCAGCCCGACCGCTGCGCCTTATCCGGTAACTATCGTCTTGAGTCCAACCCGGTAAGACACG
ACTTATCGCCACTGGCAGCAGCCACTGGTAACAGGATTAGCAGAGCGAGGTATGTAGGCGGTGCTACAGA
GTTCTTGAAGTGGTGGCCTAACTACGGCTACACTAGAAGAACAGTATTTGGTATCTGCGCTCTGCTGAAG
CCAGTTACCTTCGGAAAAAGAGTTGGTAGCTCTTGATCCGGCAAACAAACCACCGCTGGTAGCGGTGGTT
TTTTTGTTTGCAAGCAGCAGATTACGCGCAGAAAAAAAGGATCTCAAGAAGATCCTTTGATCTTTTCTAC
GGGGTCTGACGCTCAGTGGAACGAAAACTCACGTTAAGGGATTTTGGTCATGAGATTATCAAAAAGGATC
TTCACCTAGATCCTTTTAAATTAAAAATGAAGTTTTAAATCAATCTAAAGTATATATGAGTAAACTTGGT
CTGACAGTTACCAATGCTTAATCAGTGAGGCACCTATCTCAGCGATCTGTCTATTTCGTTCATCCATAGT
TGCCTGACTCCCCGTCGTGTAGATAACTACGATACGGGAGGGCTTACCATCTGGCCCCAGTGCTGCAATG
ATACCGCGAGACCCACGCTCACCGGCTCCAGATTTATCAGCAATAAACCAGCCAGCCGGAAGGGCCGAGC
GCAGAAGTGGTCCTGCAACTTTATCCGCCTCCATCCAGTCTATTAATTGTTGCCGGGAAGCTAGAGTAAG
TAGTTCGCCAGTTAATAGTTTGCGCAACGTTGTTGCCATTGCTACAGGCATCGTGGTGTCACGCTCGTCG
TTTGGTATGGCTTCATTCAGCTCCGGTTCCCAACGATCAAGGCGAGTTACATGATCCCCCATGTTGTGCA
AAAAAGCGGTTAGCTCCTTCGGTCCTCCGATCGTTGTCAGAAGTAAGTTGGCCGCAGTGTTATCACTCAT
GGTTATGGCAGCACTGCATAATTCTCTTACTGTCATGCCATCCGTAAGATGCTTTTCTGTGACTGGTGAG
TACTCAACCAAGTCATTCTGAGAATAGTGTATGCGGCGACCGAGTTGCTCTTGCCCGGCGTCAATACGGG
ATAATACCGCGCCACATAGCAGAACTTTAAAAGTGCTCATCATTGGAAAACGTTCTTCGGGGCGAAAACT
CTCAAGGATCTTACCGCTGTTGAGATCCAGTTCGATGTAACCCACTCGTGCACCCAACTGATCTTCAGCA
TCTTTTACTTTCACCAGCGTTTCTGGGTGAGCAAAAACAGGAAGGCAAAATGCCGCAAAAAAGGGAATAA
GGGCGACACGGAAATGTTGAATACTCATACTCTTCCTTTTTCAATATTATTGAAGCATTTATCAGGGTTA
TTGTCTCATGAGCGGATACATATTTGAATGTATTTAGAAAAATAAACAAATAGGGGTTCCGCGCACATTT
CCCCGAAAAGTGCCACCTGACGTC
Features (pLannotate 1.2.2; 24 found; start..end, strand, type, name):
     28..80      -  misc_feature   bom (fragment): basis of mobility region from pBR322
    235..614     +  enhancer       CMV enhancer: human cytomegalovirus immediate early enhancer
    615..818     +  promoter       CMV promoter: human cytomegalovirus (CMV) immediate early promoter
    814..847     +  LTR            5' LTR (truncated) (fragment): truncated 5' long terminal repeat (LTR) from HIV-1
    863..881     +  promoter       T7 promoter: promoter for bacteriophage T7 RNA polymerase
    965..2434    +  CDS            KCNQ4 (fragment): KCNQ4_HUMAN - Experimental evidence at protein level: Swiss-Prot protein existence level 1. Probably important in the regulation of neuronal excitability. May underlie a potassium current involved in regulating the excitability of sensory cells of the cochlea. KCNQ4 channels are blocked by linopirdin, XE991 and bepridil, whereas clofilium is without significant effect. Muscarinic agonist oxotremorine-M strongly suppress KCNQ4 current in CHO cells in which cloned KCNQ4 channels were coexpressed with M1 muscarinic receptors. From Homo sapiens (Human).
   2462..2478    +  CDS            TEV site (fragment): tobacco etch virus (TEV) protease recognition and cleavage site
   2483..3196    +  CDS            EGFP: EGFP is a basic (constitutively fluorescent) green fluorescent protein published in 1996, derived from Aequorea victoria. It is reported to be a rapidly-maturing weak dimer with moderate acid sensitivity.
   3197..3217    +  CDS            7xHis: 6xHis affinity tag
   3284..3302    -  promoter       SP6 promoter: promoter for bacteriophage SP6 RNA polymerase
   3328..3552    +  polyA_signal   bGH poly(A) signal: bovine growth hormone polyadenylation signal
   3556..3577    +  promoter       SV40 promoter (fragment): SV40 enhancer and early promoter
   3598..4026    +  rep_origin     f1 ori (sequence partly withheld): f1 bacteriophage origin of replication; arrow indicates direction of (+) strand synthesis
   4040..4369    +  promoter       SV40 promoter: SV40 enhancer and early promoter
   4436..5227    +  CDS            neo: KKA2_KLEPN - Also known as kan, nptII. Experimental evidence at protein level: Swiss-Prot protein existence level 1. Resistance to kanamycin, neomycin, paromomycin, ribostamycin, butirosin and gentamicin B. From Klebsiella pneumoniae.
   5251..5409    +  CDS            ble (fragment): BLE_KLEPN - Experimental evidence at protein level: Swiss-Prot protein existence level 1. Binding protein with a strong affinity to the bleomycin family of antibiotics. Binds to CL990; an antimitotic-antibiotic compound. From Klebsiella pneumoniae.
   5404..5525    +  polyA_signal   SV40 poly(A) signal: SV40 polyadenylation signal
   5598..5614    -  protein_bind   lac operator: The lac repressor binds to the lac operator to inhibit transcription in E. coli. This inhibition can be relieved by adding lactose or isopropyl-β-D-thiogalactopyranoside (IPTG). lac repressor encoded by lacI
   5622..5652    -  promoter       lac promoter: promoter for the E. coli lac operon
   5667..5688    -  protein_bind   CAP binding site: CAP binding activates transcription in the presence of cAMP. E. coli catabolite activator protein
   5701..5793    -  CDS            lacI (fragment): lac repressor; lacI; The lac repressor binds to the lac operator to inhibit transcription in E. coli. This inhibition can be relieved by adding lactose or isopropyl-β-D-thiogalactopyranoside (IPTG).
   5976..6564    -  rep_origin     ori: high-copy-number ColE1/pMB1/pBR322/pUC origin of replication
   6735..7595    -  CDS            AmpR: β-lactamase; bla; confers resistance to ampicillin, carbenicillin, and related antibiotics
   7596..7700    -  promoter       AmpR promoter: bla
