[The description below was written by a language model from this plasmid's Addgene catalogue record and pLannotate feature annotations shown in this document.]
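Description:
Kv7.4 (1-645, Δ368-523)/S536D/L540D/HA tag/pcDNA3.1 is a mammalian expression plasmid built on the Invitrogen pcDNA3.1 backbone and carrying an engineered form of the human voltage-gated potassium channel Kv7.4 (KCNQ4, isoform a). It is propagated in E. coli as a high-copy plasmid through its ColE1/pUC-type origin and selected with ampicillin via the β-lactamase gene. An f1 origin is also present. An SV40 promoter-driven neomycin phosphotransferase cassette with an SV40 poly(A) signal would allow G418 selection in mammalian cells.

The insert is transcribed from the CMV immediate-early enhancer/promoter and terminated by the bGH polyadenylation signal. Flanking T7 and SP6 promoters are standard backbone elements. According to the catalogue, the channel spans residues 1-645 with an internal deletion of residues 368-523 and carries the S536D, L540D and C643A substitutions, with an N-terminal HA tag. The annotated KCNQ4 fragment of about 1.5 kb is consistent with this truncated, internally deleted coding region. The HA tag is not called out in the feature table.

The sequenced record also shows a partial TEV protease site, EGFP and a polyhistidine tag immediately downstream of the channel sequence, none of which the catalogue entry mentions. The annotations alone do not establish whether these are translated as a C-terminal fusion or lie after a stop codon.

The stated purpose is electrophysiological recording in HEK cells. The associated study concerns calmodulin- and calcium-dependent regulation of Kv7 channel function, but the record does not state what role the individual mutations play.
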