Addgene plasmid #111497: Kv7.4 (1-645, Δ368-523)/S536D/L540D/HA tag/pcDNA3.1
Purpose: Electrophysiology in HEK cell
Depositing lab: Dan Minor. Depositing organization: University of California, San Francisco (UCSF). Publication: A Calmodulin C-Lobe Ca(2+)-Dependent Switch Governs Kv7 Channel Function. Chang A, Abderemane-Ali F, Hura GL, Rossen ND, Gate RE, Minor DL Jr.. Neuron. 2018 Feb 21;97(4):836-852.e6. doi: 10.1016/j.neuron.2018.01.035. Epub 2018 Feb 8. PubMed 29429937.
Backbone
  Vector backbone: pcDNA3.1
  Backbone manufacturer: Invitrogen
  Vector type: Mammalian Expression
Growth in bacteria
  Bacterial resistance: Ampicillin, 100 μg/mL
  Growth temperature: 37°C
  Growth strain: DH5alpha
  Copy number: High Copy
Gene/Insert
  Gene/Insert name: potassium voltage-gated channel subfamily KQT member 4 isoform a [Homo sapiens]
  Species: H. sapiens (human)
  Mutation: Kv7.4 (1-645, Δ368-523)/S536D/L540D, C643A
  Entrez Gene: KCNQ4 (a.k.a. DFNA2, DFNA2A, KV7.4)
  Tag / fusion protein: Ha Tag (N terminal on insert)
  Cloning method: Ligation Independent Cloning
  Sequencing primers: 5′ CMV Forward; 3′ GCGGACTTGAAGAAGTC
Terms and licenses: Academic/Nonprofit Terms; Industry Terms: Not Available to Industry
How to cite: Kv7.4 (1-645, Δ368-523)/S536D/L540D/HA tag/pcDNA3.1 was a gift from Dan Minor (Addgene plasmid # 111497 ; http://n2t.net/addgene:111497 ; RRID:Addgene_111497)
